LOCUS       Exported 4902 bp ds-DNA circular SYN 12-MAY-2021
DEFINITION  synthetic circular DNA
ACCESSION   .
VERSION     .
KEYWORDS    pBbB6a-GFP
SOURCE      synthetic DNA construct
  ORGANISM  synthetic DNA construct
REFERENCE   1 (bases 1 to 4902)
  AUTHORS   Lee TS, Krupa RA, Zhang F, Hajimorad M, Holtz WJ, Prasad N, Lee SK,
            Keasling JD
  TITLE     BglBrick vectors and datasheets: A synthetic biology platform for
            gene expression.
  JOURNAL   J Biol Eng. 2011 Sep 20;5:12.
  PUBMED    21933410
REFERENCE   2 (bases 1 to 4902)
  AUTHORS   .
  TITLE     Direct Submission
  JOURNAL   Exported May 12, 2021 from SnapGene Server 1.1.58
            http://www.snapgene.com
FEATURES             Location/Qualifiers
     source          1..4902
                     /organism="synthetic DNA construct"
                     /mol_type="other DNA"
     CDS             complement(49..1131)
                     /codon_start=1
                     /gene="lacI"
                     /product="lac repressor"
                     /label=lacI
                     /note="The lac repressor binds to the lac operator to
                     inhibit transcription in E. coli. This inhibition can be
                     relieved by adding lactose or
                     isopropyl-beta-D-thiogalactopyranoside (IPTG)."
                     /translation="MKPVTLYDVAEYAGVSYQTVSRVVNQASHVSAKTREKVEAAMAEL
                     NYIPNRVAQQLAGKQSLLIGVATSSLALHAPSQIVAAIKSRADQLGASVVVSMVERSGV
                     EACKAAVHNLLAQRVSGLIINYPLDDQDAIAVEAACTNVPALFLDVSDQTPINSIIFSH
                     EDGTRLGVEHLVALGHQQIALLAGPLSSVSARLRLAGWHKYLTRNQIQPIAEREGDWSA
                     MSGFQQTMQMLNEGIVPTAMLVANDQMALGAMRAITESGLRVGADISVVGYDDTEDSSC
                     YIPPLTTIKQDFRLLGQTSVDRLLQLSQGQAVKGNQLLPVSLVKRKTTLAPNTQTASPR
                     ALADSLMQLARQVSRLESGQ"
     primer_bind     1093..1112
                     /label=LacI-R
                     /note="LacI, reverse primer"
     promoter        complement(1132..1209)
                     /gene="lacI"
                     /label=lacI promoter
     primer_bind     1415..1434
                     /label=pBRrevBam
                     /note="pBR322 vectors, tet region, downstream of BamHI,
                     reverse primer"
     protein_bind    1502..1518
                     /label=lac operator
                     /bound_moiety="lac repressor encoded by lacI"
                     /note="The lac repressor binds to the lac operator to
                     inhibit transcription in E. coli. This inhibition can be
                     relieved by adding lactose or
                     isopropyl-beta-D-thiogalactopyranoside (IPTG)."
     protein_bind    1525..1541
                     /label=lac operator
                     /bound_moiety="lac repressor encoded by lacI"
                     /note="The lac repressor binds to the lac operator to
                     inhibit transcription in E. coli. This inhibition can be
                     relieved by adding lactose or
                     isopropyl-beta-D-thiogalactopyranoside (IPTG)."
     CDS             1609..2325
                     /codon_start=1
                     /product="GFP variant optimized for excitation by UV light"
                     /label=GFPuv
                     /translation="MSKGEELFTGVVPILVELDGDVNGHKFSVSGEGEGDATYGKLTLK
                     FICTTGKLPVPWPTLVTTFSYGVQCFSRYPDHMKRHDFFKSAMPEGYVQERTISFKDDG
                     NYKTRAEVKFEGDTLVNRIELKGIDFKEDGNILGHKLEYNYNSHNVYITADKQKNGIKA
                     NFKIRHNIEDGSVQLADHYQQNTPIGDGPVLLPDNHYLSTQSALSKDPNEKRDHMVLLE
                     FVTAAGITHGMDELYK"
     primer_bind     complement(1639..1667)
                     /label=GFP-R
                     /note="GFP, reverse primer. Does NOT anneal to EGFP"
     primer_bind     2262..2282
                     /label=GFP-F
                     /note="GFP, forward primer. Does NOT anneal to EGFP"
     terminator      2358..2429
                     /label=rrnB T1 terminator
                     /note="transcription terminator T1 from the E. coli rrnB
                     gene"
     terminator      2445..2472
                     /label=T7Te terminator
                     /note="phage T7 early transcription terminator"
     CDS             complement(2539..3201)
                     /codon_start=1
                     /product="replication protein for the broad-host-range
                     plasmid pBBR1 from Bordetella bronchiseptica"
                     /label=pBBR1 Rep
                     /translation="MATQSREIGIQAKNKPGHWVQTERKAHEAWAGLIARKPTAAMLLH
                     HLVAQMGHQNAVVVSQKTLSKLIGRSLRTVQYAVKDLVAERWISVVKLNGPGTVLAYVV
                     NDRVAWGQPRDQLRLSVFSAAVVVDHDDQDESLLGHGDLRRIPTLYPGEQQLPTGPGEE
                     PPSQPGIPGMEPDLPALTETEEWERRGQQRLPMPDEPCFLDDGEPLEPPTRVTLPRR"
     terminator      3788..3882
                     /label=lambda t0 terminator
                     /note="transcription terminator from phage lambda"
     CDS             complement(3912..4772)
                     /codon_start=1
                     /gene="bla"
                     /product="beta-lactamase"
                     /label=AmpR
                     /note="confers resistance to ampicillin, carbenicillin, and
                     related antibiotics"
                     /translation="MSIQHFRVALIPFFAAFCLPVFAHPETLVKVKDAEDQLGARVGYI
                     ELDLNSGKILESFRPEERFPMMSTFKVLLCGAVLSRIDAGQEQLGRRIHYSQNDLVEYS
                     PVTEKHLTDGMTVRELCSAAITMSDNTAANLLLTTIGGPKELTAFLHNMGDHVTRLDRW
                     EPELNEAIPNDERDTTMPVAMATTLRKLLTGELLTLASRQQLIDWMEADKVAGPLLRSA
                     LPAGWFIADKSGAGERGSRGIIAALGPDGKPSRIVVIYTTGSQATMDERNRQIAEIGAS
                     LIKHW"
     primer_bind     4535..4554
                     /label=Amp-R
                     /note="Ampicillin resistance gene, reverse primer"
     promoter        complement(4773..4877)
                     /gene="bla"
                     /label=AmpR promoter
ORIGIN
        1 gacgtcggtg cctaatgagt gagctaactt acattaattg cgttgcgctc actgcccgct
       61 ttccagtcgg gaaacctgtc gtgccagctg cattaatgaa tcggccaacg cgcggggaga
      121 ggcggtttgc gtattgggcg ccagggtggt ttttcttttc accagtgaga cgggcaacag
      181 ctgattgccc ttcaccgcct ggccctgaga gagttgcagc aagcggtcca cgctggtttg
      241 ccccagcagg cgaaaatcct gtttgatggt ggttaacggc gggatataac atgagctgtc
      301 ttcggtatcg tcgtatccca ctaccgagat gtccgcacca acgcgcagcc cggactcggt
      361 aatggcgcgc attgcgccca gcgccatctg atcgttggca accagcatcg cagtgggaac
      421 gatgccctca ttcagcattt gcatggtttg ttgaaaaccg gacatggcac tccagtcgcc
      481 ttcccgttcc gctatcggct gaatttgatt gcgagtgaga tatttatgcc agccagccag
      541 acgcagacgc gccgagacag aacttaatgg gcccgctaac agcgcgattt gctggtgacc
      601 caatgcgacc agatgctcca cgcccagtcg cgtaccgtct tcatgggaga aaataatact
      661 gttgatgggt gtctggtcag agacatcaag aaataacgcc ggaacattag tgcaggcagc
      721 ttccacagca atggcatcct ggtcatccag cggatagtta atgatcagcc cactgacgcg
      781 ttgcgcgaga agattgtgca ccgccgcttt acaggcttcg acgccgcttc gttctaccat
      841 cgacaccacc acgctggcac ccagttgatc ggcgcgagat ttaatcgccg cgacaatttg
      901 cgacggcgcg tgcagggcca gactggaggt ggcaacgcca atcagcaacg actgtttgcc
      961 cgccagttgt tgtgccacgc ggttgggaat gtaattcagc tccgccatcg ccgcttccac
     1021 tttttcccgc gttttcgcag aaacgtggct ggcctggttc accacgcggg aaacggtctg
     1081 ataagagaca ccggcatact ctgcgacatc gtataacgtt actggtttca cattcaccac
     1141 cctgaattga ctctcttccg ggcgctatca tgccataccg cgaaaggttt tgcgccattc
     1201 gatggtgtcc gggatctcga cgctctccct tatgcgactc ctgcattagg aagcagccca
     1261 gtagtaggtt gaggccgttg agcaccgccg ccgcaaggaa tggtgcatgc aaggagatgg
     1321 cgcccaacag tcccccggcc acggggcctg ccaccatacc cacgccgaaa caagcgctca
     1381 tgagcccgaa gtggcgagcc cgatcttccc catcggtgat gtcggcgata taggcgccag
     1441 caaccgcacc tgtggcgccg gtgatgccgg ccacgatgcg tccggcgtag aggatcgaga
     1501 attgtgagcg gataacaatt gacattgtga gcggataaca agatactgag cacatcagca
     1561 ggacgcactg accgaattca aaagatcttt taagaaggag atatacatat gagtaaagga
     1621 gaagaacttt tcactggagt tgtcccaatt cttgttgaat tagatggtga tgttaatggg
     1681 cacaaatttt ctgtcagtgg agagggtgaa ggtgatgcaa catacggaaa acttaccctt
     1741 aaatttattt gcactactgg aaaactacct gttccgtggc caacacttgt cactactttc
     1801 tcttatggtg ttcaatgctt ttcccgttat ccggatcaca tgaaacggca tgactttttc
     1861 aagagtgcca tgcccgaagg ttatgtacag gaacgcacta tatctttcaa agatgacggg
     1921 aactacaaga cgcgtgctga agtcaagttt gaaggtgata cccttgttaa tcgtatcgag
     1981 ttaaaaggta ttgattttaa agaagatgga aacattctcg gacacaaact ggagtacaac
     2041 tataactcac acaatgtata catcacggca gacaaacaaa agaatggaat caaagctaac
     2101 ttcaaaattc gccacaacat tgaagatggc tccgttcaac tagcagacca ttatcaacaa
     2161 aatactccaa ttggcgatgg ccctgtcctt ttaccagaca accattacct gtccacacaa
     2221 tctgcccttt cgaaagatcc caacgaaaag cgtgaccaca tggtccttct tgagtttgta
     2281 actgctgctg ggattacaca tggcatggat gagctctaca aataaggatc caaactcgag
     2341 taaggatctc caggcatcaa ataaaacgaa aggctcagtc gaaagactgg gcctttcgtt
     2401 ttatctgttg tttgtcggtg aacgctctct actagagtca cactggctca ccttcgggtg
     2461 ggcctttctg cgtttatacc taggctacag ccgatagtct ggaacagcgc acttacgggt
     2521 tgctgcgcaa cccaagtgct accggcgcgg cagcgtgacc cgtgtcggcg gctccaacgg
     2581 ctcgccatcg tccagaaaac acggctcatc gggcatcggc aggcgctgct gcccgcgccg
     2641 ttcccattcc tccgtttcgg tcaaggctgg caggtctggt tccatgcccg gaatgccggg
     2701 ctggctgggc ggctcctcgc cggggccggt cggtagttgc tgctcgcccg gatacagggt
     2761 cgggatgcgg cgcaggtcgc catgccccaa cagcgattcg tcctggtcgt cgtgatcaac
     2821 caccacggcg gcactgaaca ccgacaggcg caactggtcg cggggctggc cccacgccac
     2881 gcggtcattg accacgtagg ccaacacggt gccggggccg ttgagcttca cgacggagat
     2941 ccagcgctcg gccaccaagt ccttgactgc gtattggacc gtccgcaaag aacgtccgat
     3001 gagcttggaa agtgtcttct ggctgaccac cacggcgttc tggtggccca tctgcgccac
     3061 gaggtgatgc agcagcattg ccgccgtggg tttcctcgca ataagcccgg cccacgcctc
     3121 atgcgctttg cgttccgttt gcacccagtg accgggcttg ttcttggctt gaatgccgat
     3181 ttctctggac tgcgtggcca tgcttatctc catgcggtag gggtgccgca cggttgcggc
     3241 accatgcgca atcagctgca acttttcggc agcgcgacaa caattatgcg ttgcgtaaaa
     3301 gtggcagtca attacagatt ttctttaacc tacgcaatga gctattgcgg ggggtgccgc
     3361 aatgagctgt tgcgtacccc ccttttttaa gttgttgatt tttaagtctt tcgcatttcg
     3421 ccctatatct agttctttgg tgcccaaaga agggcacccc tgcggggttc ccccacgcct
     3481 tcggcgcggc tccccctccg gcaaaaagtg gcccctccgg ggcttgttga tcgactgcgc
     3541 ggccttcggc cttgcccaag gtggcgctgc ccccttggaa cccccgcact cgccgccgtg
     3601 aggctcgggg ggcaggcggg cgggcttcgc ccttcgactg cccccactcg cataggcttg
     3661 ggtcgttcca ggcgcgtcaa ggccaagccg ctgcgcggtc gctgcgcgag ccttgacccg
     3721 ccttccactt ggtgtccaac cggcaagcga agcgcgcagg ccgcaggccg gaggcactag
     3781 tgcttggatt ctcaccaata aaaaacgccc ggcggcaacc gagcgttctg aacaaatcca
     3841 gatggagttc tgaggtcatt actggatcta tcaacaggag tccaagcgag ctcgtaaact
     3901 tggtctgaca gttaccaatg cttaatcagt gaggcaccta tctcagcgat ctgtctattt
     3961 cgttcatcca tagttgcctg actccccgtc gtgtagataa ctacgatacg ggagggctta
     4021 ccatctggcc ccagtgctgc aatgataccg cgagacccac gctcaccggc tccagattta
     4081 tcagcaataa accagccagc cggaagggcc gagcgcagaa gtggtcctgc aactttatcc
     4141 gcctccatcc agtctattaa ttgttgccgg gaagctagag taagtagttc gccagttaat
     4201 agtttgcgca acgttgttgc cattgctaca ggcatcgtgg tgtcacgctc gtcgtttggt
     4261 atggcttcat tcagctccgg ttcccaacga tcaaggcgag ttacatgatc ccccatgttg
     4321 tgcaaaaaag cggttagctc cttcggtcct ccgatcgttg tcagaagtaa gttggccgca
     4381 gtgttatcac tcatggttat ggcagcactg cataattctc ttactgtcat gccatccgta
     4441 agatgctttt ctgtgactgg tgagtactca accaagtcat tctgagaata gtgtatgcgg
     4501 cgaccgagtt gctcttgccc ggcgtcaata cgggataata ccgcgccaca tagcagaact
     4561 ttaaaagtgc tcatcattgg aaaacgttct tcggggcgaa aactctcaag gatcttaccg
     4621 ctgttgagat ccagttcgat gtaacccact cgtgcaccca actgatcttc agcatctttt
     4681 actttcacca gcgtttctgg gtgagcaaaa acaggaaggc aaaatgccgc aaaaaaggga
     4741 ataagggcga cacggaaatg ttgaatactc atactcttcc tttttcaata ttattgaagc
     4801 atttatcagg gttattgtct catgagcgga tacatatttg aatgtattta gaaaaataaa
     4861 caaatagggg ttccgcgcac atttccccga aaagtgccac ct
//
