[The description below was written by a language model from this plasmid's Addgene catalogue record and the feature table of its GenBank file.]
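Description:
pBbB6a-GFP is a 4,902 bp bacterial expression plasmid from the BglBrick (pBb) vector series, a modular synthetic-biology platform in which origin, promoter and resistance marker are interchangeable parts. In this member, replication depends on the BBR1 origin, represented in the annotation by the pBBR1 Rep protein gene from the broad-host-range Bordetella bronchiseptica plasmid. The catalogue lists the plasmid as low copy. Selection is by ampicillin through a beta-lactamase (AmpR) gene with its own promoter, and a lambda t0 terminator lies in the interval between the replication and resistance modules.

The payload is a 717 bp synthetic GFP coding sequence, which the feature table identifies as GFPuv, a variant optimized for UV excitation. It is expressed from the LlacO-1 promoter named in the catalogue. That promoter is not annotated as a feature, but two closely spaced lac operator sites sit just upstream of the reporter, consistent with it. A divergently oriented lacI gene with its own promoter supplies lac repressor from the same plasmid. Transcription is therefore held off by operator binding and can be induced with IPTG without relying on host repressor levels. Tandem rrnB T1 and T7Te terminators follow GFP, insulating the downstream replication region from read-through.

With GFP in the cloning position, the plasmid serves as a reporter for characterizing the expression behaviour of this origin, promoter and marker combination. It also serves as a starting vector in which GFP can be swapped for a gene of interest by restriction-enzyme cloning. The individual cloning sites are not annotated in the record.
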