Addgene plasmid #35355: pBbB6a-GFP
Depositing lab: Jay Keasling. Depositing organization: University of California, Berkeley. Publication: BglBrick vectors and datasheets: A synthetic biology platform for gene expression. Lee TS, Krupa RA, Zhang F, Hajimorad M, Holtz WJ, Prasad N, Lee SK, Keasling JD. J Biol Eng. 2011 Sep 20;5:12. 10.1186/1754-1611-5-12 PubMed 21933410.
Backbone
  Vector backbone: pBb
  Backbone size w/o insert (bp): 4185
  Vector type: Bacterial Expression, Synthetic Biology
Growth in bacteria
  Bacterial resistance: Ampicillin, 100 μg/mL
  Growth temperature: 37°C
  Growth strain: DH5alpha
  Copy number: Low Copy
Gene/Insert
  Gene/Insert name: GFP (alt name: JBEI Part ID: JPUB_000121)
  Species: Synthetic
  Insert size (bp): 717
  Promoter: LlacO-1
  Cloning method: Restriction Enzyme
  Sequencing primers: 5′ GFP-R; 3′ GFP-F
Terms and licenses: Academic/Nonprofit Terms; Industry Terms: Not Available to Industry
Depositor comments: JBEI Part ID: JPUB_000121; Origin: BBR1
How to cite: pBbB6a-GFP was a gift from Jay Keasling (Addgene plasmid # 35355 ; http://n2t.net/addgene:35355 ; RRID:Addgene_35355)
