>Addgene plasmid #35355 | pBbB6a-GFP | addgene partial sequence | sequence record 43711 | GFP-F
AGCTCTACAAATAAGGATCCAAACTCGAGTAAGGATCTCCAGGCATCAAATAAAACGAAAGGCTCAGTCG
AAAGACTGGGCCTTTCGTTTTATCTGTTGTTTGTCGGTGAACGCTCTCTACTAGAGTCACACTGGCTCAC
CTTCGGGTGGGCCTTTCTGCGTTTATACCTAGGCTACAGCCGATAGTCTGGAACAGCGCACTTACGGGTT
GCTGCGCAACCCAAGTGCTACCGGCGCGGCAGCGTGACCCGTGTCGGCGGCTCCAACGGCTCGCCATCGT
CCAGAAAACACGGCTCATCGGGCATCGGCAGGCGCTGCTGCCCGCGCCGTTCCCATTCCTCCGTTTCGGT
CAAGGCTGGCAGGTCTGGTTCCATGCCCGGAATGCCGGGCTGGCTGGGCGGCTCCTCGCCGGGGCCGGTC
GGTAGTTGCTGCTCGCCCGGATACAGGGTCGGGATGCGGCGCAGGTCGCCATGCCCCAACAGCGATTCGT
CCTGGTCGTCGTGATCAACCACCACGGCGGCACTGAACACCGACAGGCGCAACTGGTCGCGGGGCTGGCC
CCACGCCACGCGGTCATTGACCACGTAGGCCAACACGGTGCCGGGGCCGTTGAGCTTCACGACGGAGATC
CAGCGCTCGGCCACCAAGTCCTTGACTGCGTATTGGACCGTCCGCAAAGAACGTCCGATGAGCTTGGAAA
GTGTCTTCTGGCTGACCACCACGGCGTTCTGGTGGCCCATCTGCGCCACGAGGTGATGCAGCAGCATTGC
CGCCGTGGGTTTCCTCGCAATAAGCCCGGCCCACGCCTCATGCGCTTTGCGTTCCGTTTGCAC
