>Addgene plasmid #35355 | pBbB6a-GFP | addgene partial sequence | sequence record 43712 | GFP-R 5'-CCATCTAATTCAACAAGAATTGGGACAAC-3'
TCCTTTACTCATATGTATATCTCCTTCTTAAAAGATCTTTTGAATTCGGTCAGTGCGTCCTGCTGATGTG
CTCAGTATCTTGTTATCCGCTCACAATGTCAATTGTTATCCGCTCACAATTCTCGATCCTCTACGCCGGA
CGCATCGTGGCCGGCATCACCGGCGCCACAGGTGCGGTTGCTGGCGCCTATATCGCCGACATCACCGATG
GGGAAGATCGGGCTCGCCACTTCGGGCTCATGAGCGCTTGTTTCGGCGTGGGTATGGTGGCAGGCCCCGT
GGCCGGGGGACTGTTGGGCGCCATCTCCTTGCATGCACCATTCCTTGCGGCGGCGGTGCTCAACGGCCTC
AACCTACTACTGGGCTGCTTCCTAATGCAGGAGTCGCATAAGGGAGAGCGTCGAGATCCCGGACACCATC
GAATGGCGCAAAACCTTTCGCGGTATGGCATGATAGCGCCCGGAAGAGAGTCAATTCAGGGTGGTGAATG
TGAAACCAGTAACGTTATACGATGTCGCAGAGTATGCCGGTGTCTCTTATCAGACCGTTTCCCGCGTGGT
GAACCAGGCCAGCCACGTTTCTGCGAAAACGCGGGAAAAAGTGGAAGCGGCGATGGCGGAGCTGAATTAC
ATTCCCAACCGCGTGGCACAACAACTGGCGGGCAAACAGTCGTTGCTGATTGGCGTTGCCACCTCCAGTC
TGGCCCTGCACGCGCCGTCGCAAATTGTCGCGGCGATTAAATCTCGCGCCGATCAACTGGGTGCCAGCGT
GGTGGTGTCGATGGTAGAACGAAGCGGCGT
